Addgene plasmid #49284: pGGEV_4_Linker
Purpose: (Empty Backbone) Golden Gate entry vector at position 4, small linker insert
Depositing lab: Joachim Wittbrodt. Depositing organization: Universitaet Heidelberg. Publication: Golden GATEway cloning--a combinatorial approach to generate fusion and recombination constructs. Kirchmaier S, Lust K, Wittbrodt J. PLoS One. 2013 Oct 7;8(10):e76117. doi: 10.1371/journal.pone.0076117. PubMed 24116091.
Backbone
  Vector backbone: pBluescript
  Backbone manufacturer: Stratagene
  Vector type: cloning vector
Growth in bacteria
  Bacterial resistance: Ampicillin, 100 μg/mL
  Growth temperature: 37°C
  Growth strain: DH5alpha
  Copy number: High Copy
Gene/Insert
  Gene/Insert name: None
Terms and licenses: Academic/Nonprofit Terms; Industry Terms: Not Available to Industry
How to cite: pGGEV_4_Linker was a gift from Joachim Wittbrodt (Addgene plasmid # 49284 ; http://n2t.net/addgene:49284 ; RRID:Addgene_49284)
