[The description below was written by a language model from this plasmid's Addgene catalogue record and pLannotate feature annotations shown in this document.]
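Description:
pGGEV_4_Linker is a pBluescript-derived cloning vector that serves as the position 4 entry vector in a Golden GATEway (Golden Gate–based) combinatorial assembly system, catalogued as an empty backbone carrying only a small linker insert. It is maintained in E. coli at high copy number through a ColE1/pUC-type origin and selected with ampicillin through the β-lactamase gene and its own promoter. An f1 phage origin, which allows single-stranded DNA production, and remnants of lacZα, lacI and the pBluescript multiple cloning site are left over from the parental backbone.

In a Golden Gate scheme, each entry vector holds a module at a defined position, and modules from successive positions are joined in a fixed order in a single reaction. A linker version of a position presumably acts as a short placeholder when no functional element is wanted there, although the record does not say this. It also does not annotate the type IIS restriction sites or overhangs that define position 4.

The catalogue description does not fully match the sequence annotation. Both sequence records (about 3.9 kb) contain a roughly 1.4 kb block in the cloning region that resembles a eukaryotic expression cassette. It comprises a simian CMV IE94 enhancer/promoter fragment, an SP6 promoter, a rabbit β-globin intron with a short adjoining globin coding fragment, and an SV40 polyadenylation signal annotated on the opposite strand to the other elements. The catalogue fields do not explain this block, and it lies in opposite orientations relative to the backbone in the two records. Its role, and whether it is the "linker", cannot be determined from the record.
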