Features (pLannotate 1.2.2; 12 found; start..end, strand, type, name):
     98..456     -  rep_origin     f1 ori (sequence partly withheld): f1 bacteriophage origin of replication; arrow indicates direction of (+) strand synthesis
    461..527     -  CDS            lacZα (fragment): LacZα fragment of β-galactosidase; lacZ fragment
    528..547     -  misc_feature   MCS (fragment): pBluescript multiple cloning site
    614..748     +  polyA_signal   SV40 poly(A) signal: SV40 polyadenylation signal
    758..823     -  CDS            HBB (fragment): HBB_LEPEU - Experimental evidence at protein level: Swiss-Prot protein existence level 1. Involved in oxygen transport from the lung to the various peripheral tissues. From Lepus europaeus (European hare).
    821..1393    -  intron         β-globin intron: intron from rabbit β-globin gene
   1490..1508    -  promoter       SP6 promoter: promoter for bacteriophage SP6 RNA polymerase
   1543..1951    -  promoter       CMV IE94 promoter (fragment): enhancer/promoter region of simian cytomegalovirus major immediate early transcription unit IE94
   1952..2005    -  CDS            lacI (fragment): lac repressor; lacI; The lac repressor binds to the lac operator to inhibit transcription in E. coli. This inhibition can be relieved by adding lactose or isopropyl-β-D-thiogalactopyranoside (IPTG).
   2188..2776    -  rep_origin     ori: high-copy-number ColE1/pMB1/pBR322/pUC origin of replication
   2947..3807    -  CDS            AmpR: β-lactamase; bla; confers resistance to ampicillin, carbenicillin, and related antibiotics
   3808..3912    -  promoter       AmpR promoter: bla
>Addgene plasmid #49284 | pGGEV_4_Linker | addgene full sequence | sequence record 483326 | Addgene NGS Result
AAATTGTAAGCGTTAATATTTTGTTAAAATTCGCGTTAAATTTTTGTTAAATCATCTCATTTTTTAACCA
ATAGGCCGAAATCGGCAAAATCCCTTATAAATCAAAAGAATAGACCGAGATAGGGT
[37 nt withheld, positions 127-163]
AAAGAACGTGGACTCCAACGTCAAAGG
[49 nt withheld, positions 191-239]
T
[91 nt withheld, positions 241-331]
G
[124 nt withheld, positions 333-456]
CCCATTCGCCATTCAGGCTGCGCAACTGTTGGGAAGGGCGATCGGTGCGGGCCTCTTCGCTATTACGCCA
GACTAGTTCTAGAGCGGCCGCGAATTAAAAAACCTCCCACACCTCCCCCTGAACCTGAAACATAAAATGA
ATGCAATTGTTGTTGTTAACTTGTTTATTGCAGCTTATAATGGTTACAAATAAAGCAATAGCATCACAAA
TTTCACAAATAAAGCATTTTTTTCACTGCATTCTAGTTGTGGTTTGTCCAAACTCATCAATGTATCTTAT
CATGTCTGGATCTACGATCCGTCGAGGAATTAATTCTTTGCCAAAATGATGAGACAGCACAACAACCAGC
ACGTTGCCCAGGAGCTGTAGGAAAGAGAAGAAGGCATGAACATGGTTAGCAGAGGGGCCCGGTTTGGACT
CAGAGTATTTTATCCTCATCTCAAACAGTGTATATCATTGTAACCATAAAGAGAAAGGCAGGATGATGAC
CAGGGTGTAGTTGTTTCTACCAATAAGAATATTTCCACGCCAGCCAGAATTTATATGCAGAAATATTCTA
CCTTATCATTTAATTATAACAATTGTTCTCTAAAACTGTGCTGAAGTACAATATAATATACCCTGATTGC
CTTGAAAAAAAAGTGATTAGAGAAAGTACTTACAATCTGACAAATAAACAAAAGTGAATTTAAAAATTCG
TTACAAATGCAAGCTAAAGTTTAACGAAAAAGTTACAGAAAATGAAAAGAAAATAAGAGGAGACAATGGT
TGTCAACAGAGTAGAAAGTGAAAGAAACAAAATTATCATGAGGGTCCATGGTGATACAAGGGACATCTTC
CCATTCTAAACAACACCCTGAAAACTTTGCCCCCTCCATATAACATGAATTTTACAATAGCGAAAAAGAA
AGAACAATCAAGGGTCCCCAAACTCACCCTGAAGTTCTCAGGATCGGTCGAGATCCTTACTTAGTTACCC
GGGAGGATGAGGGTCTCAGCAGGGTACCGCCGCCGGATCCGGTAGTTGAGACCTCTATAGTGTCACCTAA
ATCAAGCTTGCTCCGACGTCCCCAGGCAGAATGGCGGTTCCCTAAACGAGCATTGCTTATATAGACCTCC
CATTAGGCACGCCTACCGCCCATTTACGTCAATGGAACGCCCATTTGCGTCATTGCCCCTCCCCATTGAC
GTCAATGGGGATGTACTTGGCAGCCATCGCGGGCCATTTACCGCCATTGACGTCAATGGGAGTACTGCCA
ATGTACCCTGGCGTACTTCCAATAGTAATGTACTTGCCAAGTTACTATTAATAGATATTGATGTACTGCC
AAGTGGGCCATTTACCGTCATTGACGTCAATAGGGGGCGTGAGAACGGATATGAATGGGCAATGAGCCAT
CCCATTGACGTCAATGGTGGGTGGTCCTATTGACGTCAATGGGCATTGAGCCAGGCGGGCCATTTACCGT
AATTGACGTCAATGGGGGAGGCGCCCTGCATTAATGAATCGGCCAACGCGCGGGGAGAGGCGGTTTGCGT
ATTGGGCGCTCTTCCGCTTCCTCGCTCACTGACTCGCTGCGCTCGGTCGTTCGGCTGCGGCGAGCGGTAT
CAGCTCACTCAAAGGCGGTAATACGGTTATCCACAGAATCAGGGGATAACGCAGGAAAGAACATGTGAGC
AAAAGGCCAGCAAAAGGCCAGGAACCGTAAAAAGGCCGCGTTGCTGGCGTTTTTCCATAGGCTCCGCCCC
CCTGACGAGCATCACAAAAATCGACGCTCAAGTCAGAGGTGGCGAAACCCGACAGGACTATAAAGATACC
AGGCGTTTCCCCCTGGAAGCTCCCTCGTGCGCTCTCCTGTTCCGACCCTGCCGCTTACCGGATACCTGTC
CGCCTTTCTCCCTTCGGGAAGCGTGGCGCTTTCTCATAGCTCACGCTGTAGGTATCTCAGTTCGGTGTAG
GTCGTTCGCTCCAAGCTGGGCTGTGTGCACGAACCCCCCGTTCAGCCCGACCGCTGCGCCTTATCCGGTA
ACTATCGTCTTGAGTCCAACCCGGTAAGACACGACTTATCGCCACTGGCAGCAGCCACTGGTAACAGGAT
TAGCAGAGCGAGGTATGTAGGCGGTGCTACAGAGTTCTTGAAGTGGTGGCCTAACTACGGCTACACTAGA
AGAACAGTATTTGGTATCTGCGCTCTGCTGAAGCCAGTTACCTTCGGAAAAAGAGTTGGTAGCTCTTGAT
CCGGCAAACAAACCACCGCTGGTAGCGGTGGTTTTTTTGTTTGCAAGCAGCAGATTACGCGCAGAAAAAA
AGGATCTCAAGAAGATCCTTTGATCTTTTCTACGGGGTCTGACGCTCAGTGGAACGAAAACTCACGTTAA
GGGATTTTGGTCATGAGATTATCAAAAAGGATCTTCACCTAGATCCTTTTAAATTAAAAATGAAGTTTTA
AATCAATCTAAAGTATATATGAGTAAACTTGGTCTGACAGTTACCAATGCTTAATCAGTGAGGCACCTAT
CTCAGCGATCTGTCTATTTCGTTCATCCATAGTTGCCTGACTCCCCGTCGTGTAGATAACTACGATACGG
GAGGGCTTACCATCTGGCCCCAGTGCTGCAATGATACCGCGGGACCCACGCTCACCGGCTCCAGATTTAT
CAGCAATAAACCAGCCAGCCGGAAGGGCCGAGCGCAGAAGTGGTCCTGCAACTTTATCCGCCTCCATCCA
GTCTATTAATTGTTGCCGGGAAGCTAGAGTAAGTAGTTCGCCAGTTAATAGTTTGCGCAACGTTGTTGCC
ATTGCTACAGGCATCGTGGTGTCACGCTCGTCGTTTGGTATGGCTTCATTCAGCTCCGGTTCCCAACGAT
CAAGGCGAGTTACATGATCCCCCATGTTGTGCAAAAAAGCGGTTAGCTCCTTCGGTCCTCCGATCGTTGT
CAGAAGTAAGTTGGCCGCAGTGTTATCACTCATGGTTATGGCAGCACTGCATAATTCTCTTACTGTCATG
CCATCCGTAAGATGCTTTTCTGTGACTGGTGAGTACTCAACCAAGTCATTCTGAGAATAGTGTATGCGGC
GACCGAGTTGCTCTTGCCCGGCGTCAATACGGGATAATACCGCGCCACATAGCAGAACTTTAAAAGTGCT
CATCATTGGAAAACGTTCTTCGGGGCGAAAACTCTCAAGGATCTTACCGCTGTTGAGATCCAGTTCGATG
TAACCCACTCGTGCACCCAACTGATCTTCAGCATCTTTTACTTTCACCAGCGTTTCTGGGTGAGCAAAAA
CAGGAAGGCAAAATGCCGCAAAAAAGGGAATAAGGGCGACACGGAAATGTTGAATACTCATACTCTTCCT
TTTTCAATATTATTGAAGCATTTATCAGGGTTATTGTCTCATGAGCGGATACATATTTGAATGTATTTAG
AAAAATAAACAAATAGGGGTTCCGCGCACATTTCCCCGAAAAGTGCCACCT
