Features (pLannotate 1.2.2; 12 found; start..end, strand, type, name):
      1..456     -  rep_origin     f1 ori (sequence partly withheld): f1 bacteriophage origin of replication; arrow indicates direction of (+) strand synthesis
    461..527     -  CDS            lacZα (fragment): LacZα fragment of β-galactosidase; lacZ fragment
    528..936     +  promoter       CMV IE94 promoter (fragment): enhancer/promoter region of simian cytomegalovirus major immediate early transcription unit IE94
    971..989     +  promoter       SP6 promoter: promoter for bacteriophage SP6 RNA polymerase
   1086..1658    +  intron         β-globin intron: intron from rabbit β-globin gene
   1656..1721    +  CDS            HBB (fragment): HBB_LEPEU - Experimental evidence at protein level: Swiss-Prot protein existence level 1. Involved in oxygen transport from the lung to the various peripheral tissues. From Lepus europaeus (European hare).
   1731..1865    -  polyA_signal   SV40 poly(A) signal: SV40 polyadenylation signal
   1932..1951    +  misc_feature   MCS (fragment): pBluescript multiple cloning site
   1952..2005    -  CDS            lacI (fragment): lac repressor; lacI; The lac repressor binds to the lac operator to inhibit transcription in E. coli. This inhibition can be relieved by adding lactose or isopropyl-β-D-thiogalactopyranoside (IPTG).
   2188..2776    -  rep_origin     ori: high-copy-number ColE1/pMB1/pBR322/pUC origin of replication
   2947..3807    -  CDS            AmpR: β-lactamase; bla; confers resistance to ampicillin, carbenicillin, and related antibiotics
   3808..3912    -  promoter       AmpR promoter: bla
>Addgene plasmid #49284 | pGGEV_4_Linker | analyzer sequence | sequence record 72916
AAATTGTAAACGTTAATATTTTGTTAAAATTCGCGTTAAATTTTTGTTAAATCAGCTCATTTTTTAACCA
ATAGGCCGAAATCGGCAAAATCCCTTATAAATCAAAAGAATAGACCGAGATAGGGT
[37 nt withheld, positions 127-163]
AAAGAACGTGGACTCCAACGTCAAAGG
[49 nt withheld, positions 191-239]
T
[91 nt withheld, positions 241-331]
G
[124 nt withheld, positions 333-456]
CCCATTCGCCATTCAGGCTACGCAACTGTTGGGAAGGGCGATCGGTGCGGGCCTCTTCGCTATTACGCCA
GGGCGCCTCCCCCATTGACGTCAATTACGGTAAATGGCCCGCCTGGCTCAATGCCCATTGACGTCAATAG
GACCACCCACCATTGACGTCAATGGGATGGCTCATTGCCCATTCATATCCGTTCTCACGCCCCCTATTGA
CGTCAATGACGGTAAATGGCCCACTTGGCAGTACATCAATATCTATTAATAGTAACTTGGCAAGTACATT
ACTATTGGAAGTACGCCAGGGTACATTGGCAGTACTCCCATTGACGTCAATGGCGGTAAATGGCCCGCGA
TGGCTGCCAAGTACATCCCCATTGACGTCAATGGGGAGGGGCAATGACGCAAATGGGCGTTCCATTGACG
TAAATGGGCGGTAGGCGTGCCTAATGGGAGGTCTATATAAGCAATGCTCGTTTAGGGAACCGCCATTCTG
CCTGGGGACGTCGGAGCAAGCTTGATTTAGGTGACACTATAGAGGTCTCAACTACCGGATCCGGCGGCGG
TACCCTGCTGAGACCCTCATCCTCCCGGGTAACTAAGTAAGGATCTCGACCGATCCTGAGAACTTCAGGG
TGAGTTTGGGGACCCTTGATTGTTCTTTCTTTTTCGCTATTGTAAAATTCATGTTATATGGAGGGGGCAA
AGTTTTCAGGGTGTTGTTTAGAATGGGAAGATGTCCCTTGTATCACCATGGACCCTCATGATAATTTTGT
TTCTTTCACTTTCTACTCTGTTGACAACCATTGTCTCCTCTTATTTTCTTTTCATTTTCTGTAACTTTTT
CGTTAAACTTTAGCTTGCATTTGTAACGAATTTTTAAATTCACTTTTGTTTATTTGTCAGATTGTAAGTA
CTTTCTCTAATCACTTTTTTTTCAAGGCAATCAGGGTATATTATATTGTACTTCAGCACAGTTTTAGAGA
ACAATTGTTATAATTAAATGATAAGGTAGAATATTTCTGCATATAAATTCTGGCTGGCGTGGAAATATTC
TTATTGGTAGAAACAACTACACCCTGGTCATCATCCTGCCTTTCTCTTTATGGTTACAATGATATACACT
GTTTGAGATGAGGATAAAATACTCTGAGTCCAAACCGGGCCCCTCTGCTAACCATGTTCATGCCTTCTTC
TCTTTCCTACAGCTCCTGGGCAACGTGCTGGTTGTTGTGCTGTCTCATCATTTTGGCAAAGAATTAATTC
CTCGACGGATCGTAGATCCAGACATGATAAGATACATTGATGAGTTTGGACAAACCACAACTAGAATGCA
GTGAAAAAAATGCTTTATTTGTGAAATTTGTGATGCTATTGCTTTATTTGTAACCATTATAAGCTGCAAT
AAACAAGTTAACAACAACAATTGCATTCATTTTATGTTTCAGGTTCAGGGGGAGGTGTGGGAGGTTTTTT
AATTCGCGGCCGCTCTAGAACTAGTCTGCATTAATGAATCGGCCAACGCGCGGGGAGAGGCGGTTTGCGT
ATTGGGCGCTCTTCCGCTTCCTCGCTCACTGACTCGCTGCGCTCGGTCGTTCGGCTGCGGCGAGCGGTAT
CAGCTCACTCAAAGGCGGTAATACGGTTATCCACAGAATCAGGGGATAACGCAGGAAAGAACATGTGAGC
AAAAGGCCAGCAAAAGGCCAGGAACCGTAAAAAGGCCGCGTTGCTGGCGTTTTTCCATAGGCTCGGCCCC
CCTGACGAGCATCACAAAAATCGACGCTCAAGTCAGAGGTGGCGAAACCCGACAGGACTATAAAGATACC
AGGCGTTCCCCCCTGGAAGCTCCCTCGTGCGCTCTCCTGTTCCGACCCTGCCGCTTACCGGATACCTGTC
CGCCTTTCTCCCTTCGGGAAGCGTGGCGCTTTCTCAATGCTCACGCTGTAGGTATCTCAGTTCGGTGTAG
GTCGTTCGCTCCAAGCTGGGCTGTGTGCACGAACCCCCCGTTCAGCCCGACCGCTGCGCCTTATCCGGTA
ACTATCGTCTTGAGTCCAACCCGGTAAGACACGACTTATCGCCACTGGCAGCAGCCACTGGTAACAGGAT
TAGCAGAGCGAGGTATGTAGGCGGTGCTACAGAGTTCTTGAAGTGGTGGCCTAACTACGGCTACACTAGA
AGGACAGTATTTGGTATCTGCGCTCTGCTGAAGCCAGTTACCTTCGGAAAAAGAGTTGGTAGCTCTTGAT
CCGGCAAACAAACCACCGCTGGTAGCGGTGGTTTTTTTGTTTGCAAGCAGCAGATTACGCGCAGAAAAAA
AGGATCTCAAGAAGATCCTTTGATCTTTTCTACGGGGTCTGACGCTCAGTGGAACGAAAACTCACGTTAA
GGGATTTTGGTCATGAGATTATCAAAAAGGATCTTCACCTAGATCCTTTTAAATTAAAAATGAAGTTTTA
AATCAATCTAAAGTATATATGAGTAAACTTGGTCTGACAGTTACCAATGCTTAATCAGTGAGGCACCTAT
CTCAGCGATCTGTCTATTTCGTTCATCCATAGTTGCCTGACTGCCCGTCGTGTAGATAACTACGATACGG
GAGGGCTTACCATCTGGCCCCAGTGCTGCAATGATACCGCGGGACCCACGCTCACCGGCTCCAGATTTAT
CAGCAATAAACCAGCCAGCCGGAAGGGCCGAGCGCAGAAGTGGTCCTGCAACTTTATCCGCCTCCATCCA
GTCTATTAATTGTTGCCGGGAAGCTAGAGTAAGTAGTTCGCCAGTTAATAGTTTGCGCAACGTTGTTGCC
ATTGCTACAGGCATCGTGGTGTCACGCTCGTCGTTTGGTATGGCTTCATTCAGCTCCGGTTCCCAACGAT
CAAGGCGAGTTACATGATCCCCCATGTTGTGAAAAAAAGCGGTTAGCTCCTTCGGTCCTCCGATCGTTGT
CAGAAGTAAGTTGGCCGCAGTGTTATCACTCATGCTTATGGCAGCACTGCATAATTCTCTTACTGTCATG
CCATCCGTAAGATGCTTTTCTGTGACTGGTGAGTACTCAACCAAGTCATTCTGAGAATAGTGTATGCGGC
GACCGAGTTGCTCTTGCCCGGCGTCAATACGGGATAATACCGCGCCACATAGCAGAACTTTAAAAGTGCT
CATCATTGGAAAACGTTCTTCGGGGCGAAAACTCTCAAGGATCTTACCGCTGTTGAGATCCAGTTCGATG
TAACCCACTCGTGCACCCAACTGATCTTCAGCATCTTTTACTTTCACCAGCGTTTCTGGGTGAGCAAAAA
CAGGAAGGCAAAATGCCGCAAAAAAGGGAATAAGGGCGACACGGAAATGTTGAATACTCATACTCTTCCT
TTTTCAATATTATTGAAGCATTTATCAGGGTTATTGTCTCATGAGCGGATACATATTTGAATGTATTTAG
AAAAATAAACAAATAGGGGTTCCGCGCACATTTCCCCGAAAAGTGCCACCTG
