>Addgene plasmid #49284 | pGGEV_4_Linker | addgene partial sequence | sequence record 75873 | CMV-F 5'-CGCAAATGGGCGGTAGGCGTG-3'
CTGCCTGGGGACGTCGGAGCAAGCTTGATTTAGGTGACACTATAGAGGTCTCAACTACCGGATCCGGCGG
CGGTACCCTGCTGAGACCCTCATCCTCCCGGGTAACTAAGTAAGGATCTCGACCGATCCTGAGAACTTCA
GGGTGAGTTTGGGGACCCTTGATTGTTCTTTCTTTTTCGCTATTGTAAAATTCATGTTATATGGAGGGGG
CAAAGTTTTCAGGGTGTTGTTTAGAATGGGAAGATGTCCCTTGTATCACCATGGACCCTCATGATAATTT
TGTTTCTTTCACTTTCTACTCTGTTGACAACCATTGTCTCCTCTTATTTTCTTTTCATTTTCTGTAACTT
TTTCGTTAAACTTTAGCTTGCATTTGTAACGAATTTTTAAATTCACTTTTGTTTATTTGTCAGATTGTAA
GTACTTTCTCTAATCACTTTTTTTTCAAGGCAATCAGGGTATATTATATTGTACTTCAGCACAGTTTTAG
AGAACAATTGTTATAATTAAATGATAAGGTAGAATATTTCTGCATATAAATTCTGGCTGGCGTGGAAATA
TTCTTATTGGTAGAAACAACTACACCCTGGTCATCATCCTGCCTTTCTCTTTATGGTTACAATGATATAC
ACTGTTTGAGATGAGGATAAAATACTCTGAGTCCAAACCGGGCCCCTCTGCTAACCATGTTCATGCCTTC
TTCTCTTTCCTACA
